Addgene plasmid #71566: pJK349
Purpose: Produces Helianthus annuus delta12 fatty acid acetylenase (vFAD2) in yeast
Depositing lab: T. J. Kappock. Depositing organization: Washington University in Saint Louis. Publication: Cloning and transcriptional analysis of Crepis alpina fatty acid desaturases affecting the biosynthesis of crepenynic acid. Nam JW, Kappock TJ. J Exp Bot. 2007;58(6):1421-32. Epub 2007 Feb 27. 10.1093/jxb/erm005 PubMed 17329262.
Backbone
  Vector backbone: pYES2
  Backbone manufacturer: Invitrogen
  Backbone size w/o insert (bp): 5857
  Total vector size (bp): 7024
  Vector type: Bacterial Expression, Yeast Expression
  Selectable markers: URA3
Growth in bacteria
  Bacterial resistance: Ampicillin, 100 μg/mL
  Growth temperature: 37°C
  Growth strain: DH5alpha
  Copy number: Unknown
Gene/Insert
  Gene/Insert name: delta12 fatty acid acetylenase (alt name: vFAD2)
  Species: Helianthus annuus
  GenBank ID: DQ338433 ABC59684
  Promoter: GAL1
  Cloning method: Restriction Enzyme; 5′ cloning site BamHI (not destroyed); 3′ cloning site XbaI (not destroyed)
  Sequencing primers: 5′ T7 promoter; 3′ CYC1 terminator
Terms and licenses: Academic/Nonprofit Terms; Industry Terms: Not Available to Industry
How to cite: pJK349 was a gift from T. J. Kappock (Addgene plasmid # 71566 ; http://n2t.net/addgene:71566 ; RRID:Addgene_71566)
