[The description below was written by a language model from this plasmid's Addgene catalogue record and pLannotate feature annotations shown in this document.]
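Description:
pJK349 is an E. coli–yeast shuttle expression plasmid built on the Invitrogen pYES2 backbone, with a recorded total size of 7,024 bp. It carries the coding sequence for a Helianthus annuus (sunflower) delta12 fatty acid acetylenase, also called vFAD2. In bacteria it is maintained through a high-copy ColE1/pUC-type origin and selected with ampicillin via the β-lactamase gene. An f1 phage origin is also present, which permits single-stranded DNA production. In Saccharomyces cerevisiae it replicates episomally from the 2μ origin, next to which the annotation picks up a fragment of a 2μ plasmid gene. Selection in yeast is by uracil prototrophy through URA3 and its native promoter, a marker that can also be counterselected with 5-FOA.

The insert was cloned between BamHI and XbaI sites, both of which were retained. It sits downstream of the galactose-inducible, Gal4-regulated GAL1 promoter and upstream of the CYC1 transcription terminator. A T7 promoter lies between the GAL1 promoter and the open reading frame; it could drive in vitro transcription and is listed as the 5′ sequencing primer site. No epitope tags or reporters are annotated.

The automated feature table labels the roughly 1.1 kb coding sequence by similarity to the Crepis alpina delta12 acetylenase, the enzyme that converts the delta-12 double bond of linoleic acid into a triple bond to form crepenynic acid. This label most likely reflects homology between FAD2-family enzymes rather than a different insert, since the catalogue entry gives sunflower as the source. The stated purpose is production of the acetylenase in yeast. The associated work on fatty acid desaturases in crepenynic acid biosynthesis suggests use in heterologous functional characterization.
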