Features (pLannotate 1.2.2; 13 found; start..end, strand, type, name):
      1..54      -  CDS            lacI (fragment): lac repressor; lacI; The lac repressor binds to the lac operator to inhibit transcription in E. coli. This inhibition can be relieved by adding lactose or isopropyl-β-D-thiogalactopyranoside (IPTG).
    237..825     -  rep_origin     ori: high-copy-number ColE1/pMB1/pBR322/pUC origin of replication
    996..1856    -  CDS            AmpR: β-lactamase; bla; confers resistance to ampicillin, carbenicillin, and related antibiotics
   1857..1873    -  promoter       AmpR promoter (fragment): bla
   1952..2755    -  CDS            URA3: orotidine-5'-phosphate decarboxylase, required for uracil biosynthesis; S. cerevisiae URA3; yeast auxotrophic marker, counterselectable with 5-fluoroorotic acid (5-FOA)
   2756..2971    -  promoter       URA3 promoter: S. cerevisiae URA3
   2996..3421    +  CDS            RAF1 (fragment): RAF_YEAST - Experimental evidence at transcript level: Swiss-Prot protein existence level 2. Antagonizes transcriptional repression of recombinase FLP by REP1-REP2. May play a role in plasmid partitioning. From Saccharomyces cerevisiae (strain ATCC 204508 / S288c) (Baker's yeast).
   3575..4455    -  rep_origin     2μ ori: yeast 2μ plasmid origin of replication
   4524..4979    -  rep_origin     f1 ori (sequence partly withheld): f1 bacteriophage origin of replication; arrow indicates direction of (+) strand synthesis
   4998..5440    +  promoter       GAL1 promoter: S. cerevisiae GAL1; inducible promoter, regulated by Gal4
   5472..5490    +  promoter       T7 promoter: promoter for bacteriophage T7 RNA polymerase
   5597..6724    +  CDS            FAD12_CREAL: Experimental evidence at protein level: Swiss-Prot protein existence level 1. Changes the delta-12 double bond of linoleic acid into a triple bond in the biosynthesis of crepenynic acid. From Crepis alpina (Hawksbeard).
   6773..7020    +  terminator     CYC1 terminator: S. cerevisiae CYC1; transcription terminator for CYC1
>Addgene plasmid #71566 | pJK349 | depositor full sequence | sequence record 129504 | pJK349 sequence 7024 bps
CTGCATTAATGAATCGGCCAACGCGCGGGGAGAGGCGGTTTGCGTATTGGGCGCTCTTCCGCTTCCTCGC
TCACTGACTCGCTGCGCTCGGTCGTTCGGCTGCGGCGAGCGGTATCAGCTCACTCAAAGGCGGTAATACG
GTTATCCACAGAATCAGGGGATAACGCAGGAAAGAACATGTGAGCAAAAGGCCAGCAAAAGCCCAGGAAC
CGTAAAAAGGCCGCGTTGCTGGCGTTTTTCCATAGGCTCCGCCCCCCTGACGAGCATCACAAAAATCGAC
GCTCAAGTCAGAGGTGGCGAAACCCGACAGGACTATAAAGATACCAGGCGTTTCCCCCTGGAAGCTCCCT
CGTGCGCTCTCCTGTTCCGACCCTGCCGCTTACCGGATACCTGTCCGCCTTTCTCCCTTCGGGAAGCGTG
GCGCTTTCTCATAGCTCACGCTGTAGGTATCTCAGTTCGGTGTAGGTCGTTCGCTCCAAGCTGGGCTGTG
TGCACGAACCCCCCGTTCAGCCCGACCGCTGCGCCTTATCCGGTAACTATCGTCTTGAGTCCAACCCGGT
AAGACACGACTTATCGCCACTGGCAGCAGCCACTGGTAACAGGATTAGCAGAGCGAGGTATGTAGGCGGT
GCTACAGAGTTCTTGAAGTGGTGGCCTAACTACGGCTACACTAGAAGGACAGTATTTGGTATCTGCGCTC
TGCTGAAGCCAGTTACCTTCGGAAAAAGAGTTGGTAGCTCTTGATCCGGCAAACAAACCACCGCTGGTAG
CGGTGGTTTTTTTGTTTGCAAGCAGCAGATTACGCGCAGAAAAAAAGGATCTCAAGAAGATCCTTTGATC
TTTTCTACGGGGTCTGACGCTCAGTGGAACGAAAACTCACGTTAAGGGATTTTGGTCATGAGATTATCAA
AAAGGATCTTCACCTAGATCCTTTTAAATTAAAAATGAAGTTTTAAATCAATCTAAAGTATATATGAGTA
AACTTGGTCTGACAGTTACCAATGCTTAATCAGTGAGGCACCTATCTCAGCGATCTGTCTATTTCGTTCA
TCCATAGTTGCCTGACTCCCCGTCGTGTAGATAACTACGATACGGGAGCGCTTACCATCTGGCCCCAGTG
CTGCAATGATACCGCGAGACCCACGCTCACCGGCTCCAGATTTATCAGCAATAAACCAGCCAGCCGGAAG
GGCCGAGCGCAGAAGTGGTCCTGCAACTTTATCCGCCTCCATTCAGTCTATTAATTGTTGCCGGGAAGCT
AGAGTAAGTAGTTCGCCAGTTAATAGTTTGCGCAACGTTGTTGGCATTGCTACAGGCATCGTGGTGTCAC
TCTCGTCGTTTGGTATGGCTTCATTCAGCTCCGGTTCCCAACGATCAAGGCGAGTTACATGATCCCCCAT
GTTGTGCAAAAAAGCGGTTAGCTCCTTCGGTCCTCCGATCGTTGTCAGAAGTAAGTTGGCCGCAGTGTTA
TCACTCATGGTTATGGCAGCACTGCATAATTCTCTTACTGTCATGCCATCCGTAAGATGCTTTTCTGTGA
CTGGTGAGTACTCAACCAAGTCATTCTGAGAATAGTGTATGCGGCGACCGAGTTGCTCTTGCCCGGCGTC
AATACGGGATAATAGTGTATCACATAGCAGAACTTTAAAAGTGCTCATCATTGGAAAACGTTCTTCGGGG
CGAAAACTCTCAAGGATCTTACCGCTGTTGAGATCCAGTTCGATGTAACCCACTCGTGCACCCAACTGAT
CTTCAGCATCTTTTACTTTCACCAGCGTTTCTGGGTGAGCAAAAACAGGAAGGCAAAATGCCGCAAAAAA
GGGAATAAGGGCGACACGGAAATGTTGAATACTCATACTCTTCCTTTTTCAATGGGTAATAACTGATATA
ATTAAATTGAAGCTCTAATTTGTGAGTTTAGTATACATGCATTTACTTATAATACAGTTTTTTAGTTTTG
CTGGCCGCATCTTCTCAAATATGCTTCCCAGCCTGCTTTTCTGTAACGTTCACCCTCTACCTTAGCATCC
CTTCCCTTTGCAAATAGTCCTCTTCCAACAATAATAATGTCAGATCCTGTAGAGACCACATCATCCACGG
TTCTATACTGTTGACCCAATGCGTCTCCCTTGTCATCTAAACCCACACCGGGTGTCATAATCAACCAATC
GTAACCTTCATCTCTTCCACCCATGTCTCTTTGAGCAATAAAGCCGATAACAAAATCTTTGTCGCTCTTC
GCAATGTCAACAGTACCCTTAGTATATTCTCCAGTAGATAGGGAGCCCTTGCATGACAATTCTGCTAACA
TCAAAAGGCCTCTAGGTTCCTTTGTTACTTCTTCTGCCGCCTGCTTCAAACCGCTAACAATACCTGGGCC
CACCACACCGTGTGCATTCGTAATGTCTGCCCATTCTGCTATTCTGTATACACCCGCAGAGTACTGCAAT
TTGACTGTATTACCAATGTCAGCAAATTTTCTGTCTTCGAAGAGTAAAAAATTGTACTTGGCGGATAATG
CCTTTAGCGGCTTAACTGTGCCCTCCATGGAAAAATCAGTCAAGATATCCACATGTGTTTTTAGTAAACA
AATTTTGGGACCTAATGCTTCAACTAACTCCAGTAATTCCTTGGTGGTACGAACATCCAATGAAGCACAC
AAGTTTGTTTGCTTTTCGTGCATGATATTAAATAGCTTGGCAGCAACAGGACTAGGATGAGTAGCAGCAC
GTTCCTTATATGTAGCTTTCGACATGATTTATCTTCGTTTCCTGCAGGTTTTTGTTCTGTGCAGTTGGGT
TAAGAATACTGGGCAATTTCATGTTTCTTCAACACTACATATGCGTATATATACCAATCTAAGTCTGTGC
TCCTTCCTTCGTTCTTCCTTCTGTTCGGAGATTACCGAATCAAAAAAATTTCAAAGAAACCGAAATCAAA
AAAAAGAATAAAAAAAAAATGATGAATTGAATTGAAAAGCTAGCTTATCGATGATAAGCTGTCAAAGATG
AGAATTAATTCCACGGACTATAGACTATACTAGATACTCCGTCTACTGTACGATACACTTCCGCTCAGGT
CCTTGTCCTTTAACGAGGCCTTACCACTCTTTTGTTACTCTATTGATCCAGCTCAGCAAAGGCAGTGTGA
TCTAAGATTCTATCTTCGCGATGTAGTAAAACTAGCTAGACCGAGAAAGAGACTAGAAATGCAAAAGGCA
CTTCTACAATGGCTGCCATCATTATTATCCGATGTGACGCTGCAGCTTCTCAATGATATTCGAATACGCT
TTGAGGAGATACAGCCTAATATCCGACAAACTGTTTTACAGATTTACGATCGTACTTGTTACCCATCATT
GAATTTTGAACATCCGAACCTGGGAGTTTTCCCTGAAACAGATAGTATATTTGAACCTGTATAATAATAT
ATAGTCTAGCGCTTTACGGAAGACAATGTATGTATTTCGGTTCCTGGAGAAACTATTGCATCTATTGCAT
AGGTAATCTTGCACGTCGCATCCCCGGTTCATTTTCTGCGTTTCCATCTTGCACTTCAATAGCATATCTT
TGTTAACGAAGCATCTGTGCTTCATTTTGTAGAACAAAAATGCAACGCGAGAGCGCTAATTTTTCAAACA
AAGAATCTGAGCTGCATTTTTACAGAACAGAAATGCAACGCGAAAGCGCTATTTTACCAACGAAGAATCT
GTGCTTCATTTTTGTAAAACAAAAATGCAACGCGACGAGAGCGCTAATTTTTCAAACAAAGAATCTGAGC
TGCATTTTTACAGAACAGAAATGCAACGCGAGAGCGCTATTTTACCAACAAAGAATCTATACTTCTTTTT
TGTTCTACAAAAATGCATCCCGAGAGCGCTATTTTTCTAACAAAGCATCTTAGATTACTTTTTTTCTCCT
TTGTGCGCTCTATAATGCAGTCTCTTGATAACTTTTTGCACTGTAGGTCCGTTAAGGTTAGAAGAAGGCT
ACTTTGGTGTCTATTTTCTCTTCCATAAAAAAAGCCTGACTCCACTTCCCGCGTTTACTGATTACTAGCG
AAGCTGCGGGTGCATTTTTTCAAGATAAAGGCATCCCCGATTATATTCTATACCGATGTGGATTGCGCAT
ACTTTGTGAACAGAAAGTGATAGCGTTGATGATTCTTCATTGGTCAGAAAATTATGAACGGTTTCTTCTA
TTTTGTCTCTATATACTACGTATAGGAAATGTTTACATTTTCGTATTGTTTTCGATTCACTCTATGAATA
GTTCTTACTACAATTTTTTTGTCTAAAGAGTAATACTAGAGATAAACATAAAAAATGTAGAGGTCGAGTT
TAGATGCAAGTTCAAGGAGCGAAAGGTGGATGGGTAGGTTATATAGGGATATAGCACAGAGATATATAGC
AAAGAGATACTTTTGAGCAATGTTTGTGGAAGCGGTATTCGCAATGGGAAGCTCC
[37 nt withheld, positions 4466-4502]
A
[37 nt withheld, positions 4504-4540]
ATTTTGTTAAAATTCGCGTTAAATTTTTGTTAAATCAGCTCATTTTTTAACGAATAGCCCGAAATCGGCA
AAATCCCTTATAAATCAAAAGAATAGACCGAGATAGGGTTGAGTGTTGTTCCAGTTTCCAACAAGAGTCC
ACTATTAAAGAACGTGGACTCCAACGTCAAAGGGCGAAAAAGG
[39 nt withheld, positions 4724-4762]
T
[35 nt withheld, positions 4764-4798]
GTAAATCGGAAGGGTAAACGGATGCCCCCATTTAGAGCTTGACGGGGAAAGCCGGCG
[41 nt withheld, positions 4856-4896]
GGCTAGGGCGGTGGGAAGTGTAGGGGTCACGCTGGGCGTAACCACCACACCCGCCGCGCTTAATGGGGCG
CTACAGGGCGCGTGGGGATGATCCACTAGTACGGATTAGAAGCCGCCGAGCGGGTGACAGCCCTCCGAAG
GAAGACTCTCCTCCGTGCGTCCTCGTCCTCACCGGTCGCGTTCCTGAAACGCAGATGTGCCTCGCGCCGC
ACTGCTCCGAACAATAAAGATTCTACAATACTAGCTTTTATGGTTATGAAGAGGAAAAATTGGCAGTAAC
CTGGCCCCACAAACCTTCAAATGAACGAATCAAATTAACAACCATAGGATGATAATGCGATTAGTTTTTT
AGCCTTATTTCTGGGGTAATTAATCAGCGAAGCGATGATTTTTGATCTATTAACAGATATATAAATGCAA
AAACTGCATTAACCACTTTAACTAATACTTTCAACATTTTCGGTTTGTATTACTTCTTATTCAAATGTAA
TAAAAGTATCAACAAAAAATTGTTAATATACCTCTATACTTTAACGTCAAGGAGAAAAAACCCCGGATCG
GACTACTAGCAGCTGTAATACGACTCACTATAGGGAATATTAAGCTTGGTACCGAGCTCGGATCCACTAG
TAACGGCCGCCAGTGTGCTGGAATTCTGCAGATATCCATCACACTGGCGGCCGCTCAAACATCCACCAAC
ATGGGTGCAGGTGGCCGGATGTCAGACCCATCTGAGGGCAAAAACATCCTAGAACGTGTCCCCATTGATC
CACCGTTCACTCTAAGTGATCTAAAGAAAGCAATCCCTGCTCACTGCTTCGAACGATCTGTCATCCGTTC
ATCTTACTATGTTGTTCATGACCTCATTGTGGCCTATGTCTTTTACTTCCTTGCCAACACATACATCCCT
CTTCTTCCTACCCCGTGGGCTTACTTAGCATGGCCGGTTTACTGGTTTTGTCAAGCTAGCATCCTCACTG
GGCTATGGGTCATCGGTCACGAATGTGGTCACCACGCCTATAGTGACTACCAATTGATTGATGACATCGT
TGGGTTCGTCCTCCATTCAGCTCTCTATACCCCTTATTTCTCTTGGAAATACAGCCATCGGAACCACCAC
GCCAACACGAATTCGCTTGACAACGATGAAGTTTACATTCCTAAACGCAAGGCCAAAGTTGCAGTTTACT
CAAAGCTTCTTAACAACCCCCCTGGTCGAGTGTTCACTTTGGTTTTCAGGTTAACTCTAGGGTTTCCTTT
GTACCTCTTGACTAACATTTCTGGCAAGAAATACGGGAGGTTCGCCAACCACTTTGATCCACTAAGTCCG
ATTTTCACTGAGCGTGAAAGGATTCAGGTTGTTATATCTGATATTGGTATTCTCGCGGTTTTGTATGCAA
CTAAACTACTTGTAGAAGCGAAGGGGGCGGCATGGGTGACATGCATGTATTTAATTCCGGTGCTAGGTGT
ACACATGTTTTTCGTGTTGATCACGTATTTGCACCACACCCATCTCTCTTTACCTCATTATGATTCATCC
GAATGGAACTGGATTAGAGGGGCATTATCGACAATTGATAGGGATTTCGGATTCCTGAATAGGGTTTTCC
ATGATGTCACCCACACTCACGTGTTGCATCATTTGATCTCCTATATTCCACATTATCATGCAAAGGAGGC
AAGAGACGCAATCAAGCCCGTCTTAGGTGAGTTTTATAAGATCGATAGGACCCCTATTTTCAAGGCGATG
TGGAGAGAGGCCAAGGAATGCATCTACATCGAACCAGATGAAGATAGCGAACACAAAGGCACATATTGGT
ACCATAAAATGTAATCAGTGTACGCGGCCGCTCGAGCATGCATCTAGAGGGCCGCATCATGTAATTAGTT
ATGTCACGCTTACATTCACGCCCTCCCCCCACATCCGCTCTAACCGAAAAGGAAGGAGTTAGACAACCTG
AAGTCTAGGTCCCTATTTATTTTTTTATAGTTATGTTAGTATTAAGAACGTTATTTATATTTCAAATTTT
TCTTTTTTTTCTGTACAGACGCGTGTACGCATGTAACATTATACTGAAAACCTTGCTTGAGAAGGTTTTG
GGACGCTCGAAGGCTTTAATTTGCGGCC
