>Addgene plasmid #71566 | pJK349 | addgene partial sequence | sequence record 134887 | CYC1 5'-GCGTGAATGTAAGCGTGAC-3'
TAGATGCATGCTCGAGCGGCCGCGTACACTGATTACATTTTATGGTACCAATATGTGCCTTTGTGTTCGC
TATCTTCATCTGGTTCGATGTAGATGCATTCCTTGGCCTCTCTCCACATCGCCTTGAAAATAGGGGTCCT
ATCGATCTTATAAAACTCACCTAAGACGGGCTTGATTGCGTCTCTTGCCTCCTTTGCATGATAATGTGGA
ATATAGGAGATCAAATGATGCAACACGTGAGTGTGGGTGACATCATGGAAAACCCTATTCAGGAATCCGA
AATCCCTATCAATTGTCGATAATGCCCCTCTAATCCAGTTCCATTCGGATGAATCATAATGAGGTAAAGA
GAGATGGGTGTGGTGCAAATACGTGATCAACACGAAAAACATGTGTACACCTAGCACCGGAATTAAATAC
ATGCATGTCACCCATGCCGCCCCCTTCGCTTCTACAAGTAGTTTAGTTGCATACAAAACCGCGAGAATAC
CAATATCAGATATAACAACCTGAATCCTTTCACGCTCAGTGAAAATCGGACTTAGTGGATCAAAGTGGTT
GGCGAACCTCCCGTATTTCTTGCCAGAAATGTTAGTCAAGAGGTACAAAGGAAACCCTAGAGTTAACCTG
AAAACCAAAGTGAACACTCGACCAGGGGGGTTGTTAAGAAGCTTTGAGTAAACTGCAACTTTGGCCTTGC
GTTTAGGAATGTAAACTTCATCGTTGTCAAGCGAATTCGTGTTGGCGTGGTGGTTCCGATGGCTGTATTT
CCAAGAGAAATAAGGGGTATAGAGAGCTGAATGGAGGACGAACCCAACGATGTCATCAATCAATTGGTAG
TCACTATAGGCGTGGTGACCACATTCGTGACCGATGACCCATAGCCCAGTGAGGATGCTAGCTTGACAAA
ACCAGTAAACCGGCCATGCTAAGTAAGCCCACGGGGTAGGAAGAAGAGGGATGTATGTGTTGGCAAGGAA
GTAAAAGACATAGGCCACAATGAGGTCATGAACAACATAGTAAGATGAACGGATGACAGATCGTTCGAAG
CAGTGAGCAGGGATTGCTTT
