>Addgene plasmid #71566 | pJK349 | addgene partial sequence | sequence record 135691 | GAL1 5'-AATATACCTCTATACTTTAACGTC-3'
GGACTACTAGCAGCTGTAATACGACTCACTATAGGGAATATTAAGCTTGGTACCGAGCTCGGATCCACTA
GTAACGGCCGCCAGTGTGCTGGAATTCTGCAGATATCCATCACACTGGC
